Addgene plasmid #172973: MAC-C-GFP
Purpose: MAC-tagged GFP expression
Depositing lab: Markku Varjosalo. Depositing organization: University of Helsinki, Institute of Biotechnology. Publication: Combined proximity labeling and affinity purification-mass spectrometry workflow for mapping and visualizing protein interaction networks. Liu X, Salokas K, Weldatsadik RG, Gawriyski L, Varjosalo M. Nat Protoc. 2020 Aug 10. pii: 10.1038/s41596-020-0365-x. doi: 10.1038/s41596-020-0365-x. PubMed 32778839.
Backbone
  Vector backbone: MAC-tag-C
  Vector type: Mammalian Expression, Bacterial Expression
  Selectable markers: Hygromycin
Growth in bacteria
  Bacterial resistance: Ampicillin, 100 μg/mL
  Growth temperature: 37°C
  Growth strain: DH5alpha
  Copy number: High Copy
Gene/Insert
  Gene/Insert name: GFP
Terms and licenses: Academic/Nonprofit Terms; Industry Terms: Not Available to Industry
Depositor comments: Please note: this plasmid contains a Y238F mutation in GFP. This mutation does not affect the plasmid's function.
How to cite: MAC-C-GFP was a gift from Markku Varjosalo (Addgene plasmid # 172973 ; http://n2t.net/addgene:172973 ; RRID:Addgene_172973)
