[The description below was written by a language model from this plasmid's Addgene catalogue record and pLannotate feature annotations shown in this document.]
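Description:
MAC-C-GFP is a mammalian expression plasmid built on the MAC-tag-C backbone, in which GFP has been placed upstream of a C-terminal MAC-tag for combined affinity purification and proximity-labelling studies. It is maintained in E. coli through a high-copy ColE1/pUC-type origin and an ampicillin resistance gene. Mammalian cells are selected with hygromycin.

Expression is driven by the CMV enhancer and immediate early promoter. This is followed by short matches to tet operator-containing promoters, which suggests a tetracycline-regulated CMV/TetO arrangement, although the record does not say so explicitly. The EGFP coding sequence sits between attB1 and attB2 sites, the scars of Gateway recombination into the destination vector. Downstream lies an E. coli birA-derived biotin ligase sequence, which supplies the proximity biotinylation activity of the tag, and the transcript ends at a bGH polyadenylation signal. Any smaller epitope or affinity components of the MAC-tag were not annotated in the feature table. The depositor notes a Y238F substitution in GFP that does not affect function.

An FRT site lies immediately upstream of the hygromycin resistance gene, with no complete promoter annotated in front of it. This layout is characteristic of Flp-mediated integration vectors, where recombination into a genomic FRT landing site places the marker behind a resident promoter and allows isogenic stable lines to be selected. An SV40 poly(A) signal follows the marker. The remaining annotations, such as the f1 ori, ble, lacI and lac promoter region, are backbone remnants.

In the associated workflow, which maps protein interaction networks by mass spectrometry, a MAC-tagged GFP would most plausibly serve as a control bait for background interactions and biotinylation. The record itself states only that the plasmid expresses MAC-tagged GFP.
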