Features (pLannotate 1.2.2; 24 found; start..end, strand, type, name):
      1..380     +  enhancer       CMV enhancer: human cytomegalovirus immediate early enhancer
    381..584     +  promoter       CMV promoter: human cytomegalovirus (CMV) immediate early promoter
    586..605     +  promoter       PLtetO-1 promoter (fragment): modified phage lambda PL promoter with tet operator sites (Lutz and Bujard, 1997)
    607..626     +  promoter       PLtetO-1 promoter (fragment): modified phage lambda PL promoter with tet operator sites (Lutz and Bujard, 1997)
    634..667     +  promoter       TRE3GV promoter (fragment): 3rd-generation Tet-responsive promoter that can be activated by binding of Tet-On® 3G, optimized for retroviral and lentiviral vectors
    802..826     +  protein_bind   attB1: mutant version of attB; recombination site for the Gateway® BP reaction BP Clonase™
    832..1548    +  CDS            EGFP: EGFP is a basic (constitutively fluorescent) green fluorescent protein published in 1996, derived from Aequorea victoria. It is reported to be a rapidly-maturing weak dimer with moderate acid sensitivity.
   1550..1574    -  protein_bind   attB2: mutant version of attB; recombination site for the Gateway® BP reaction BP Clonase™
   1762..2721    +  CDS            birA: BIRA_ECOLI - Also known as bioR, dhbB. Experimental evidence at protein level: Swiss-Prot protein existence level 1. Acts both as a biotin--[acetyl-CoA-carboxylase] ligase and a biotin-operon repressor. In the presence of ATP, BirA activates biotin to form the BirA-biotinyl-5'-adenylate (BirA-bio-5'-AMP or holoBirA) complex. HoloBirA can either transfer the biotinyl moiety to the biotin carboxyl carrier protein (BCCP) subunit of acetyl-CoA carboxylase, or bind to the biotin operator site and inhibit transcription of the operon. From Escherichia coli (strain K12).
   2771..2995    +  polyA_signal   bGH poly(A) signal: bovine growth hormone polyadenylation signal
   2999..3020    +  promoter       SV40 promoter (fragment): SV40 enhancer and early promoter
   3041..3274    +  rep_origin     f1 ori (fragment) (sequence partly withheld): f1 bacteriophage origin of replication; arrow indicates direction of (+) strand synthesis
   3279..3326    +  protein_bind   FRT: FLP-mediated recombination occurs in the 8-bp core sequence TCTAGAAA (Turan and Bode, 2011). FLP recombinase from the Saccharomyces cerevisiae 2μ plasmid
   3334..4356    +  CDS            HygR: aminoglycoside phosphotransferase from E. coli; aph(4)-Ia; confers resistance to hygromycin
   4366..4491    +  CDS            ble (fragment): BLE_KLEPN - Experimental evidence at protein level: Swiss-Prot protein existence level 1. Binding protein with a strong affinity to the bleomycin family of antibiotics. Binds to CL990; an antimitotic-antibiotic compound. From Klebsiella pneumoniae.
   4486..4607    +  polyA_signal   SV40 poly(A) signal: SV40 polyadenylation signal
   4680..4696    -  protein_bind   lac operator: The lac repressor binds to the lac operator to inhibit transcription in E. coli. This inhibition can be relieved by adding lactose or isopropyl-β-D-thiogalactopyranoside (IPTG). lac repressor encoded by lacI
   4704..4734    -  promoter       lac promoter: promoter for the E. coli lac operon
   4749..4770    -  protein_bind   CAP binding site: CAP binding activates transcription in the presence of cAMP. E. coli catabolite activator protein
   4783..4875    -  CDS            lacI (fragment): lac repressor; lacI; The lac repressor binds to the lac operator to inhibit transcription in E. coli. This inhibition can be relieved by adding lactose or isopropyl-β-D-thiogalactopyranoside (IPTG).
   5058..5646    -  rep_origin     ori: high-copy-number ColE1/pMB1/pBR322/pUC origin of replication
   5817..6677    -  CDS            AmpR: β-lactamase; bla; confers resistance to ampicillin, carbenicillin, and related antibiotics
   6678..6782    -  promoter       AmpR promoter: bla
   6841..6893    -  misc_feature   bom (fragment): basis of mobility region from pBR322
>Addgene plasmid #172973 | MAC-C-GFP | addgene full sequence | sequence record 366614 | Addgene NGS Result
GACATTGATTATTGACTAGTTATTAATAGTAATCAATTACGGGGTCATTAGTTCATAGCCCATATATGGA
GTTCCGCGTTACATAACTTACGGTAAATGGCCCGCCTGGCTGACCGCCCAACGACCCCCGCCCATTGACG
TCAATAATGACGTATGTTCCCATAGTAACGCCAATAGGGACTTTCCATTGACGTCAATGGGTGGAGTATT
TACGGTAAACTGCCCACTTGGCAGTACATCAAGTGTATCATATGCCAAGTACGCCCCCTATTGACGTCAA
TGACGGTAAATGGCCCGCCTGGCATTATGCCCAGTACATGACCTTATGGGACTTTCCTACTTGGCAGTAC
ATCTACGTATTAGTCATCGCTATTACCATGGTGATGCGGTTTTGGCAGTACATCAATGGGCGTGGATAGC
GGTTTGACTCACGGGGATTTCCAAGTCTCCACCCCATTGACGTCAATGGGAGTTTGTTTTGGCACCAAAA
TCAACGGGACTTTCCAAAATGTCGTAACAACTCCGCCCCATTGACGCAAATGGGCGGTAGGCGTGTACGG
TGGGAGGTCTATATAAGCAGAGCTCTCCCTATCAGTGATAGAGATCTCCCTATCAGTGATAGAGATCGTC
GACGAGCTCGTTTAGTGAACCGTCAGATCGCCTGGAGACGCCATCCACGCTGTTTTGACCTCCATAGAAG
ACACCGGGACCGATCCAGCCTCCGGACTCTAGCGTTTAAACTTAAGCTTGGTACCGAGCTCGGATCCACT
AGTCCAGTGTGGTGGAATTCTGCAGATATCAACAAGTTTGTACAAAAAAGCAGGCTTCAACATGGTGAGC
AAGGGCGAGGAGCTGTTCACCGGGGTGGTGCCCATCCTGGTCGAGCTGGACGGCGACGTAAACGGCCACA
AGTTCAGCGTGTCCGGCGAGGGCGAGGGCGATGCCACCTACGGCAAGCTGACCCTGAAGTTCATCTGCAC
CACCGGCAAGCTGCCCGTGCCCTGGCCCACCCTCGTGACCACCCTGACCTACGGCGTGCAGTGCTTCAGC
CGCTACCCCGACCACATGAAGCAGCACGACTTCTTCAAGTCCGCCATGCCCGAAGGCTACGTCCAGGAGC
GCACCATCTTCTTCAAGGACGACGGCAACTACAAGACCCGCGCCGAGGTGAAGTTCGAGGGCGACACCCT
GGTGAACCGCATCGAGCTGAAGGGCATCGACTTCAAGGAGGACGGCAACATCCTGGGGCACAAGCTGGAG
TACAACTACAACAGCCACAACGTCTATATCATGGCCGACAAGCAGAAGAACGGCATCAAGGTGAACTTCA
AGATCCGCCACAACATCGAGGACGGCAGCGTGCAGCTCGCCGACCACTACCAGCAGAACACCCCCATCGG
CGACGGCCCCGTGCTGCTGCCCGACAACCACTACCTGAGCACCCAGTCCGCCCTGAGCAAAGACCCCAAC
GAGAAGCGCGATCACATGGTCCTGCTGGAGTTCGTGACCGCCGCCGGGATCACTCTCGGCATGGACGAGC
TGTTCAAGGACCCAGCTTTCTTGTACAAAGTGGTTGATATCAAGGCCGCCGACATCACCAGCCTGTACAA
GAAAGTGGGGTGGAGCCATCCCCAGTTCGAGAAGGGCGGAGGATCTGGCGGCGGAAGCGGCGGAGGAAGC
TGGTCCCACCCTCAGTTTGAGAAAGGCACCGAGCTGGGCAGCACCATGGCCAGCTACCCCTACGACGTGC
CCGACTACGCCAAGGACAACACCGTGCCCCTGAAGCTGATCGCCCTGCTGGCCAACGGCGAGTTCCACTC
TGGCGAGCAGCTGGGCGAGACACTGGGCATGAGCAGAGCCGCCATCAACAAGCACATCCAGACCCTGCGG
GACTGGGGCGTGGACGTGTTCACAGTGCCCGGCAAGGGCTACAGCCTGCCCGAGCCCATCCAGCTGCTGA
ACGCCAAGCAGATCCTGGGCCAGCTGGATGGCGGATCTGTGGCCGTGCTGCCCGTGATCGACAGCACCAA
CCAGTATCTGCTCGACCGGATCGGCGAGCTGAAGTCCGGCGACGCCTGTATCGCCGAGTACCAGCAGGCC
GGCAGAGGCGGCAGGGGCAGAAAGTGGTTCAGCCCCTTCGGCGCCAACCTGTACCTGAGCATGTTCTGGA
GACTGGAACAGGGCCCAGCCGCCGCTATTGGCCTGAGCCTGGTCATCGGCATCGTGATGGCCGAGGTGCT
GCGGAAGCTGGGCGCCGACAAAGTGCGCGTGAAGTGGCCCAACGACCTGTATCTGCAGGACCGGAAGCTG
GCCGGCATCCTGGTGGAACTGACCGGCAAAACAGGCGACGCCGCCCAGATCGTGATCGGCGCTGGCATCA
ACATGGCCATGCGGCGGGTGGAAGAGAGCGTGGTCAACCAGGGCTGGATCACCCTGCAGGAAGCCGGCAT
CAACCTGGACCGGAACACCCTGGCCGCCATGCTGATCAGAGAGCTGAGAGCCGCCCTGGAACTGTTCGAG
CAGGAAGGCCTGGCCCCCTACCTGAGCAGATGGGAGAAGCTGGACAACTTCATCAACCGGCCCGTGAAAC
TGATCATCGGCGACAAAGAGATCTTCGGCATCAGCCGGGGCATCGACAAGCAGGGGGCCCTGCTCCTGGA
ACAGGACGGCATCATCAAGCCCTGGATGGGCGGCGAGATCAGCCTGCGGAGCGCCGAGAAGTGATGACTC
GAGTCTAGAGGGCCCGTTTAAACCCGCTGATCAGCCTCGACTGTGCCTTCTAGTTGCCAGCCATCTGTTG
TTTGCCCCTCCCCCGTGCCTTCCTTGACCCTGGAAGGTGCCACTCCCACTGTCCTTTCCTAATAAAATGA
GGAAATTGCATCGCATTGTCTGAGTAGGTGTCATTCTATTCTGGGGGGTGGGGTGGGGCAGGACAGCAAG
GGGGAGGATTGGGAAGACAATAGCAGGCATGCTGGGGATGCGGTGGGCTCTATGGCTTCTGAGGCGGAAA
GAACCAGCTGGGGCTCTAGGGGGTATCCCC
[124 nt withheld, positions 3041-3164]
C
[91 nt withheld, positions 3166-3256]
AGGGTGATGGTTCACGTACCTAGAAGTTCCTATTCCGAAGTTCCTATTCTCTAGAAAGTATAGGAACTTC
CTTGGCCAAAAAGCCTGAACTCACCGCGACGTCTGTCGAGAAGTTTCTGATCGAAAAGTTCGACAGCGTC
TCCGACCTGATGCAGCTCTCGGAGGGCGAAGAATCTCGTGCTTTCAGCTTCGATGTAGGAGGGCGTGGAT
ATGTCCTGCGGGTAAATAGCTGCGCCGATGGTTTCTACAAAGATCGTTATGTTTATCGGCACTTTGCATC
GGCCGCGCTCCCGATTCCGGAAGTGCTTGACATTGGGGAATTCAGCGAGAGCCTGACCTATTGCATCTCC
CGCCGTGCACAGGGTGTCACGTTGCAAGACCTGCCTGAAACCGAACTGCCCGCTGTTCTGCAGCCGGTCG
CGGAGGCCATGGATGCGATCGCTGCGGCCGATCTTAGCCAGACGAGCGGGTTCGGCCCATTCGGACCGCA
AGGAATCGGTCAATACACTACATGGCGTGATTTCATATGCGCGATTGCTGATCCCCATGTGTATCACTGG
CAAACTGTGATGGACGACACCGTCAGTGCGTCCGTCGCGCAGGCTCTCGATGAGCTGATGCTTTGGGCCG
AGGACTGCCCCGAAGTCCGGCACCTCGTGCACGCGGATTTCGGCTCCAACAATGTCCTGACGGACAATGG
CCGCATAACAGCGGTCATTGACTGGAGCGAGGCGATGTTCGGGGATTCCCAATACGAGGTCGCCAACATC
TTCTTCTGGAGGCCGTGGTTGGCTTGTATGGAGCAGCAGACGCGCTACTTCGAGCGGAGGCATCCGGAGC
TTGCAGGATCGCCGCGGCTCCGGGCGTATATGCTCCGCATTGGTCTTGACCAACTCTATCAGAGCTTGGT
TGACGGCAATTTCGATGATGCAGCTTGGGCGCAGGGTCGATGCGACGCAATCGTCCGATCCGGAGCCGGG
ACTGTCGGGCGTACACAAATCGCCCGCAGAAGCGCGGCCGTCTGGACCGATGGCTGTGTAGAAGTACTCG
CCGATAGTGGAAACCGACGCCCCAGCACTCGTCCGAGGGCAAAGGAATAGCACGTACTACGAGATTTCGA
TTCCACCGCCGCCTTCTATGAAAGGTTGGGCTTCGGAATCGTTTTCCGGGACGCCGGCTGGATGATCCTC
CAGCGCGGGGATCTCATGCTGGAGTTCTTCGCCCACCCCAACTTGTTTATTGCAGCTTATAATGGTTACA
AATAAAGCAATAGCATCACAAATTTCACAAATAAAGCATTTTTTTCACTGCATTCTAGTTGTGGTTTGTC
CAAACTCATCAATGTATCTTATCATGTCTGTATACCGTCGACCTCTAGCTAGAGCTTGGCGTAATCATGG
TCATAGCTGTTTCCTGTGTGAAATTGTTATCCGCTCACAATTCCACACAACATACGAGCCGGAAGCATAA
AGTGTAAAGCCTGGGGTGCCTAATGAGTGAGCTAACTCACATTAATTGCGTTGCGCTCACTGCCCGCTTT
CCAGTCGGGAAACCTGTCGTGCCAGCTGCATTAATGAATCGGCCAACGCGCGGGGAGAGGCGGTTTGCGT
ATTGGGCGCTCTTCCGCTTCCTCGCTCACTGACTCGCTGCGCTCGGTCGTTCGGCTGCGGCGAGCGGTAT
CAGCTCACTCAAAGGCGGTAATACGGTTATCCACAGAATCAGGGGATAACGCAGGAAAGAACATGTGAGC
AAAAGGCCAGCAAAAGGCCAGGAACCGTAAAAAGGCCGCGTTGCTGGCGTTTTTCCATAGGCTCCGCCCC
CCTGACGAGCATCACAAAAATCGACGCTCAAGTCAGAGGTGGCGAAACCCGACAGGACTATAAAGATACC
AGGCGTTTCCCCCTGGAAGCTCCCTCGTGCGCTCTCCTGTTCCGACCCTGCCGCTTACCGGATACCTGTC
CGCCTTTCTCCCTTCGGGAAGCGTGGCGCTTTCTCATAGCTCACGCTGTAGGTATCTCAGTTCGGTGTAG
GTCGTTCGCTCCAAGCTGGGCTGTGTGCACGAACCCCCCGTTCAGCCCGACCGCTGCGCCTTATCCGGTA
ACTATCGTCTTGAGTCCAACCCGGTAAGACACGACTTATCGCCACTGGCAGCAGCCACTGGTAACAGGAT
TAGCAGAGCGAGGTATGTAGGCGGTGCTACAGAGTTCTTGAAGTGGTGGCCTAACTACGGCTACACTAGA
AGAACAGTATTTGGTATCTGCGCTCTGCTGAAGCCAGTTACCTTCGGAAAAAGAGTTGGTAGCTCTTGAT
CCGGCAAACAAACCACCGCTGGTAGCGGTGGTTTTTTTGTTTGCAAGCAGCAGATTACGCGCAGAAAAAA
AGGATCTCAAGAAGATCCTTTGATCTTTTCTACGGGGTCTGACGCTCAGTGGAACGAAAACTCACGTTAA
GGGATTTTGGTCATGAGATTATCAAAAAGGATCTTCACCTAGATCCTTTTAAATTAAAAATGAAGTTTTA
AATCAATCTAAAGTATATATGAGTAAACTTGGTCTGACAGTTACCAATGCTTAATCAGTGAGGCACCTAT
CTCAGCGATCTGTCTATTTCGTTCATCCATAGTTGCCTGACTCCCCGTCGTGTAGATAACTACGATACGG
GAGGGCTTACCATCTGGCCCCAGTGCTGCAATGATACCGCGAGACCCACGCTCACCGGCTCCAGATTTAT
CAGCAATAAACCAGCCAGCCGGAAGGGCCGAGCGCAGAAGTGGTCCTGCAACTTTATCCGCCTCCATCCA
GTCTATTAATTGTTGCCGGGAAGCTAGAGTAAGTAGTTCGCCAGTTAATAGTTTGCGCAACGTTGTTGCC
ATTGCTACAGGCATCGTGGTGTCACGCTCGTCGTTTGGTATGGCTTCATTCAGCTCCGGTTCCCAACGAT
CAAGGCGAGTTACATGATCCCCCATGTTGTGCAAAAAAGCGGTTAGCTCCTTCGGTCCTCCGATCGTTGT
CAGAAGTAAGTTGGCCGCAGTGTTATCACTCATGGTTATGGCAGCACTGCATAATTCTCTTACTGTCATG
CCATCCGTAAGATGCTTTTCTGTGACTGGTGAGTACTCAACCAAGTCATTCTGAGAATAGTGTATGCGGC
GACCGAGTTGCTCTTGCCCGGCGTCAATACGGGATAATACCGCGCCACATAGCAGAACTTTAAAAGTGCT
CATCATTGGAAAACGTTCTTCGGGGCGAAAACTCTCAAGGATCTTACCGCTGTTGAGATCCAGTTCGATG
TAACCCACTCGTGCACCCAACTGATCTTCAGCATCTTTTACTTTCACCAGCGTTTCTGGGTGAGCAAAAA
CAGGAAGGCAAAATGCCGCAAAAAAGGGAATAAGGGCGACACGGAAATGTTGAATACTCATACTCTTCCT
TTTTCAATATTATTGAAGCATTTATCAGGGTTATTGTCTCATGAGCGGATACATATTTGAATGTATTTAG
AAAAATAAACAAATAGGGGTTCCGCGCACATTTCCCCGAAAAGTGCCACCTGACGTCGACGGATCGGGAG
ATCTCCCGATCCCCTATGGTGCACTCTCAGTACAATCTGCTCTGATGCCGCATAGTTAAGCCAGTATCTG
CTCCCTGCTTGTGTGTTGGAGGTCGCTGAGTAGTGCGCGAGCAAAATTTAAGCTACAACAAGGCAAGGCT
TGACCGACAATTGCATGAAGAATCTGCTTAGGGTTAGGCGTTTTGCGCTGCTTCGCGATGTACGGGCCAG
ATATACGCGTT
